>Addgene plasmid #50970 | AAV2-miniSOG-VAMP2-T2A-mCherry | depositor full sequence | sequence record 126576 | AAV2-miniSOG-VAMP2-T2A-mCherry sequence 6072 bps
TTCTTTCCTGCGTTATCCCCTGATTCTGTGGATAACCGTATTACCGCCTTTGAGTGAGCTGATACCGCTC
GCCGCAGCCGAACGACCGAGCGCAGCGAGTCAGTGAGCGAGGAAGCGGAAGAGCGCCCAATACGCAAACC
GCCTCTCCCCGCGCGTTGGCCGATTCATTAATGCAGCTGGCACGACAGGTTTCCCGACTGGAAAGCGGGC
AGTGAGCGCAACGCAATTAATGTGAGTTAGCTCACTCATTAGGCACCCCAGGCTTTACACTTTATGCTTC
CGGCTCGTATGTTGTGTGGAATTGTGAGCGGATAACAATTTCACACAGGAAACAGCTATGACCATGATTA
CGCCAGATTTAATTAAGGCCTTAATTAGGCTGCGCGCTCGCTCGCTCACTGAGGCCGCCCGGGCAAAGCC
CGGGCGTCGGGCGACCTTTGGTCGCCCGGCCTCAGTGAGCGAGCGAGCGCGCAGAGAGGGAGTGGCCAAC
TCCATCACTAGGGGTTCCTTGTAGTTAATGATTAACCCGCCATGCTACTTATCTACGTAGCCATGCTCTA
GGAAGATCTCTGCAGAGGGCCCTGCGTATGAGTGCAAGTGGGTTTTAGGACCAGGATGAGGCGGGGTGGG
GGTGCCTACCTGACGACCGACCCCGACCCACTGGACAAGCACCCAACCCCCATTCCCCAAATTGCGCATC
CCCTATCAGAGAGGGGGAGGGGAAACAGGATGCGGCGAGGCGCGTGCGCACTGCCAGCTTCAGCACCGCG
GACAGTGCCTTCGCCCCCGCCTGGCGGCGCGCGCCACCGCCGCCTCAGCACTGAAGGCGCGCTGACGTCA
CTCGCCGGTCCCCCGCAAACTCCCCTTCCCGGCCACCTTGGTCGCGTCCGCGCCGCCGCCGGCCCAGCCG
GACCGCACCACGCGAGGCGCGAGATAGGGGGGCACGGGCGCGACCATCTGCGCTGCGGCGCCGGCGACTC
AGCGCTGCCTCAGTCTGCGGTGGGCAGCGGAGGAGTCGTGTCGTGCCTGAGAGCGCAGTCGAATTCAAGC
TGCTAGCAAGGATCCGGTATGGAGAAAAGTTTCGTGATAACTGATCCACGGCTGCCAGACAATCCCATCA
TCTTCGCATCCGATGGCTTCCTGGAGCTGACCGAGTATTCCAGAGAGGAGATCCTGGGCCGCAATGGCCG
CTTTCTGCAGGGACCAGAGACAGACCAGGCCACAGTGCAGAAGATTCGCGATGCCATTAGAGATCAGCGC
GAGATTACCGTGCAGCTGATAAACTACACAAAAAGCGGGAAGAAATTCTGGAACCTCCTGCACCTCCAGC
CCATGAGGGACCAGAAGGGTGAGCTCCAGTATTTCATCGGAGTGCAGCTGGATGGATCAGGAGGAGGCTC
AGGAGGAGGAATGTCGGCTACCGCTGCCACCGTCCCGCCTGCCGCCCCGGCCGGCGAGGGTGGCCCCCCT
GCACCTCCTCCAAACCTTACTAGTAACAGGAGACTGCAGCAGACCCAGGCCCAGGTGGATGAGGTGGTGG
ACATCATGAGGGTGAATGTGGACAAGGTCCTGGAGCGGGACCAGAAGTTGTCGGAGCTGGATGACCGTGC
AGATGCCCTCCAGGCAGGGGCCTCCCAGTTTGAAACAAGTGCAGCCAAGCTCAAGCGCAAATACTGGTGG
AAAAACCTCAAGATGATGATCATCTTGGGAGTGATCTGCGCCATCATCCTCATCATCATCATCGTTTACT
TCAGCACTGCTAGCGGAGGTGGATCTGGTGGCGGTGAGGGCAGAGGAAGTCTTCTAACATGCGGTGACGT
GGAGGAGAATCCCGGCCCTCGTACGATGGTGAGCAAGGGCGAGGAGGATAACATGGCCATCATCAAGGAG
TTCATGCGCTTCAAGGTGCACATGGAGGGCTCCGTGAACGGCCACGAGTTCGAGATCGAGGGCGAGGGCG
AGGGCCGCCCCTACGAGGGCACCCAGACCGCCAAGCTGAAGGTGACCAAGGGTGGCCCCCTGCCCTTCGC
CTGGGACATCCTGTCCCCTCAGTTCATGTACGGCTCCAAGGCCTACGTGAAGCACCCCGCCGACATCCCC
GACTACTTGAAGCTGTCCTTCCCCGAGGGCTTCAAGTGGGAGCGCGTGATGAACTTCGAGGACGGCGGCG
TGGTGACCGTGACCCAGGACTCCTCCCTGCAGGACGGCGAGTTCATCTACAAGGTGAAGCTGCGCGGCAC
CAACTTCCCCTCCGACGGCCCCGTAATGCAGAAGAAGACCATGGGCTGGGAGGCCTCCTCCGAGCGGATG
TACCCCGAGGACGGCGCCCTGAAGGGCGAGATCAAGCAGAGGCTGAAGCTGAAGGACGGCGGCCACTACG
ACGCTGAGGTCAAGACCACCTACAAGGCCAAGAAGCCCGTGCAGCTGCCCGGCGCCTACAACGTCAACAT
CAAGTTGGACATCACCTCCCACAACGAGGACTACACCATCGTGGAACAGTACGAACGCGCCGAGGGCCGC
CACTCCACCGGCGGCATGGACGAGCTGTACAAGTAAGAATTCGATATCAAGCTTATCGATAATCAACCTC
TGGATTACAAAATTTGTGAAAGATTGACTGGTATTCTTAACTATGTTGCTCCTTTTACGCTATGTGGATA
CGCTGCTTTAATGCCTTTGTATCATGCTATTGCTTCCCGTATGGCTTTCATTTTCTCCTCCTTGTATAAA
TCCTGGTTGCTGTCTCTTTATGAGGAGTTGTGGCCCGTTGTCAGGCAACGTGGCGTGGTGTGCACTGTGT
TTGCTGACGCAACCCCCACTGGTTGGGGCATTGCCACCACCTGTCAGCTCCTTTCCGGGACTTTCGCTTT
CCCCCTCCCTATTGCCACGGCGGAACTCATCGCCGCCTGCCTTGCCCGCTGCTGGACAGGGGCTCGGCTG
TTGGGCACTGACAATTCCGTGGTGTTGTCGGGGAAATCATCGTCCTTTCCTTGGCTGCTCGCCTGTGTTG
CCACCTGGATTCTGCGCGGGACGTCCTTCTGCTACGTCCCTTCGGCCCTCAATCCAGCGGACCTTCCTTC
CCGCGGCCTGCTGCCGGCTCTGCGGCCTCTTCCGCGTCTTCGCCTTCGCCCTCAGACGAGTCGGATCTCC
CTTTGGGCCGCCTCCCCGCATCGATACCGTCGACCTCGACCCGGGCGGCCGCTTCGAGCAGACATGATAA
GATACATTGATGAGTTTGGACAAACCACAACTAGAATGCAGTGAAAAAAATGCTTTATTTGTGAAATTTG
TGATGCTATTGCTTTATTTGTAACCATTATAAGCTGCAATAAACAAGTTAACAACAACAATTGCATTCAT
TTTATGTTTCAGGTTCAGGGGGAGATGTGGGAGGTTTTTTAAAGCAAGTAAAACCTCTACAAATGTGGTA
AAATCGATAAGGATCTTCCTAGAGCATGGCTACGTAGATAAGTAGCATGGCGGGTTAATCATTAACTACA
AGGAACCCCTAGTGATGGAGTTGGCCACTCCCTCTCTGCGCGCTCGCTCGCTCACTGAGGCCGGGCGACC
AAAGGTCGCCCGACGCCCGGGCTTTGCCCGGGCGGCCTCAGTGAGCGAGCGAGCGCGCAGCCTTAATTAA
CCTAATTCACTGGCCGTCGTTTTACAACGTCGTGACTGGGAAAACCCTGGCGTTACCCAACTTAATCGCC
TTGCAGCACATCCCCCTTTCGCCAGCTGGCGTAATAGCGAAGAGGCCCGCACCGATCGCCCTTCCCAACA
GTTGCGCAGCCTGAATGGCGAATGGG
[124 nt withheld, positions 3807-3930]
C
[91 nt withheld, positions 3932-4022]
A
[49 nt withheld, positions 4024-4072]
CCTTTGACGTTGGAGTCCACGTTCTTT
[37 nt withheld, positions 4100-4136]
ACCCTATCTCGGTCTATTCTTTTGATTTATAAGGGATTTTGCCGATTTCGGCCTATTGGTTAAAAAATGA
GCTGATTTAACAAAAATTTAACGCGAATTTTAACAAAATATTAACGCTTACAATTTAGGTGGCACTTTTC
GGGGAAATGTGCGCGGAACCCCTATTTGTTTATTTTTCTAAATACATTCAAATATGTATCCGCTCATGAG
ACAATAACCCTGATAAATGCTTCAATAATATTGAAAAAGGAAGAGTATGAGTATTCAACATTTCCGTGTC
GCCCTTATTCCCTTTTTTGCGGCATTTTGCCTTCCTGTTTTTGCTCACCCAGAAACGCTGGTGAAAGTAA
AAGATGCTGAAGATCAGTTGGGTGCACGAGTGGGTTACATCGAACTGGATCTCAACAGCGGTAAGATCCT
TGAGAGTTTTCGCCCCGAAGAACGTTTTCCAATGATGAGCACTTTTAAAGTTCTGCTATGTGGCGCGGTA
TTATCCCGTATTGACGCCGGGCAAGAGCAACTCGGTCGCCGCATACACTATTCTCAGAATGACTTGGTTG
AGTACTCACCAGTCACAGAAAAGCATCTTACGGATGGCATGACAGTAAGAGAATTATGCAGTGCTGCCAT
AACCATGAGTGATAACACTGCGGCCAACTTACTTCTGACAACGATCGGAGGACCGAAGGAGCTAACCGCT
TTTTTGCACAACATGGGGGATCATGTAACTCGCCTTGATCGTTGGGAACCGGAGCTGAATGAAGCCATAC
CAAACGACGAGCGTGACACCACGATGCCTGTAGCAATGGCAACAACGTTGCGCAAACTATTAACTGGCGA
ACTACTTACTCTAGCTTCCCGGCAACAATTAATAGACTGGATGGAGGCGGATAAAGTTGCAGGACCACTT
CTGCGCTCGGCCCTTCCGGCTGGCTGGTTTATTGCTGATAAATCTGGAGCCGGTGAGCGTGGGTCTCGCG
GTATCATTGCAGCACTGGGGCCAGATGGTAAGCCCTCCCGTATCGTAGTTATCTACACGACGGGGAGTCA
GGCAACTATGGATGAACGAAATAGACAGATCGCTGAGATAGGTGCCTCACTGATTAAGCATTGGTAACTG
TCAGACCAAGTTTACTCATATATACTTTAGATTGATTTAAAACTTCATTTTTAATTTAAAAGGATCTAGG
TGAAGATCCTTTTTGATAATCTCATGACCAAAATCCCTTAACGTGAGTTTTCGTTCCACTGAGCGTCAGA
CCCCGTAGAAAAGATCAAAGGATCTTCTTGAGATCCTTTTTTTCTGCGCGTAATCTGCTGCTTGCAAACA
AAAAAACCACCGCTACCAGCGGTGGTTTGTTTGCCGGATCAAGAGCTACCAACTCTTTTTCCGAAGGTAA
CTGGCTTCAGCAGAGCGCAGATACCAAATACTGTTCTTCTAGTGTAGCCGTAGTTAGGCCACCACTTCAA
GAACTCTGTAGCACCGCCTACATACCTCGCTCTGCTAATCCTGTTACCAGTGGCTGCTGCCAGTGGCGAT
AAGTCGTGTCTTACCGGGTTGGACTCAAGACGATAGTTACCGGATAAGGCGCAGCGGTCGGGCTGAACGG
GGGGTTCGTGCACACAGCCCAGCTTGGAGCGAACGACCTACACCGAACTGAGATACCTACAGCGTGAGCT
ATGAGAAAGCGCCACGCTTCCCGAAGGGAGAAAGGCGGACAGGTATCCGGTAAGCGGCAGGGTCGGAACA
GGAGAGCGCACGAGGGAGCTTCCAGGGGGAAACGCCTGGTATCTTTATAGTCCTGTCGGGTTTCGCCACC
TCTGACTTGAGCGTCGATTTTTGTGATGCTCGTCAGGGGGGCGGAGCCTATGGAAAAACGCCAGCAACGC
GGCCTTTTTACGGTTCCTGGCCTTTTGCTGGCCTTTTGCTCACATG
Features (pLannotate 1.2.2; 21 found; start..end, strand, type, name):
      1..121     +  rep_origin     RSF ori (fragment): Plasmids containing the RSF 1030 origin of replication can be propagated in E. coli cells that contain additional plasmids with compatible origins.
    123..215     +  CDS            lacI (fragment): lac repressor; lacI; The lac repressor binds to the lac operator to inhibit transcription in E. coli. This inhibition can be relieved by adding lactose or isopropyl-β-D-thiogalactopyranoside (IPTG).
    228..249     +  protein_bind   CAP binding site: CAP binding activates transcription in the presence of cAMP. E. coli catabolite activator protein
    264..294     +  promoter       lac promoter: promoter for the E. coli lac operon
    302..318     +  protein_bind   lac operator: The lac repressor binds to the lac operator to inhibit transcription in E. coli. This inhibition can be relieved by adding lactose or isopropyl-β-D-thiogalactopyranoside (IPTG). lac repressor encoded by lacI
    379..509     -  repeat_region  AAV2 ITR (fragment): inverted terminal repeat of adeno-associated virus serotype 2 inverted
    591..1038    +  promoter       hSyn promoter: human synapsin I promoter; confers neuron-specific expression (Kügler et al., 2003)
   1069..1386    +  CDS            miniSOG: miniSOG is a basic (constitutively fluorescent) cyan fluorescent protein published in 2011, derived from Arabidopsis thaliana. It requires the cofactor flavin for fluorescence.
   1480..1725    +  CDS            VAMP2 (fragment): VAMP2_BOVIN - Also known as SYB2. Experimental evidence at protein level: Swiss-Prot protein existence level 1. Involved in the targeting and/or fusion of transport vesicles to their target membrane (By similarity). Major SNARE protein of synaptic vesicles which mediates fusion of synaptic vesicles to release neurotransmitters. Essential for fast vesicular exocytosis and activity-dependent neurotransmitter release as well as fast endocytosis that mediates rapid reuse of synaptic vesicles (By similarity). Modulates the gating characteristics of the delayed rectifier voltage- dependent potassium
   1846..2553    +  CDS            mCherry: mCherry is a basic (constitutively fluorescent) red fluorescent protein published in 2004, derived from Discosoma sp.. It is reported to be a very rapidly-maturing monomer with low acid sensitivity.
   2557..2581    +  misc_feature   MCS (fragment): pBluescript multiple cloning site
   2581..3169    +  misc_feature   WPRE: woodchuck hepatitis virus posttranscriptional regulatory element
   3170..3189    +  misc_feature   MCS (fragment): pBluescript multiple cloning site
   3218..3339    -  polyA_signal   SV40 poly(A) signal: SV40 polyadenylation signal
   3362..3430    -  CDS            large T antigen (fragment): large T antigen from SV40 (simian virus 40)
   3501..3631    +  repeat_region  AAV2 ITR (fragment): inverted terminal repeat of adeno-associated virus serotype 2 inverted
   3645..3802    +  CDS            lacZα (fragment): LacZα fragment of β-galactosidase; lacZ fragment
   3807..4235    +  rep_origin     f1 ori (sequence partly withheld): f1 bacteriophage origin of replication; arrow indicates direction of (+) strand synthesis
   4288..4392    +  promoter       AmpR promoter: bla
   4393..5253    +  CDS            AmpR: β-lactamase; bla; confers resistance to ampicillin, carbenicillin, and related antibiotics
   5424..6012    +  rep_origin     ori: high-copy-number ColE1/pMB1/pBR322/pUC origin of replication
