[The description below was written by a language model from this plasmid's Addgene catalogue record and pLannotate feature annotations shown in this document.]
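Description:
AAV2-miniSOG-VAMP2-T2A-mCherry is an adeno-associated virus serotype 2 transfer plasmid carrying the InSynC construct, a genetically encoded tool for optogenetic inhibition of synaptic release by chromophore-assisted light inactivation (CALI). The catalogue lists a total size of about 6.0 kb, and the depositor's full sequence is 6,072 nt. It is maintained in E. coli through a high-copy ColE1/pUC-type origin with ampicillin selection (AmpR under its own bla promoter). The backbone also carries an f1 phage origin and pBluescript-type remnants, including lac promoter/operator and lacZα fragments and short annotated fragments of lacI and an RSF origin, which play no evident role in the payload. Two AAV2 inverted terminal repeats, both annotated as partial matches, flank the expression cassette and provide the cis elements needed for its replication and packaging into recombinant AAV particles when helper functions are supplied in trans.

Between the ITRs, the human synapsin I promoter restricts expression to neurons. It drives a single open reading frame in which miniSOG, a small flavin-binding protein derived from Arabidopsis thaliana that generates singlet oxygen under illumination, is fused to the N-terminus of mouse VAMP2 (synaptobrevin-2), the major synaptic vesicle SNARE protein. Light activation of miniSOG is intended to inactivate the vesicle fusion machinery and so block neurotransmitter release. A T2A self-cleaving peptide follows VAMP2, so mCherry is produced as a separate red fluorescent marker of transduced cells rather than remaining attached to the fusion. A WPRE placed after mCherry enhances transcript stability and expression, and an SV40 polyadenylation signal terminates the message. The insert was cloned between BamHI and HindIII sites, both of which are retained. The plasmid is used to produce AAV for light-controlled silencing of synaptic transmission in neurons.
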