Addgene plasmid #50970: AAV2-miniSOG-VAMP2-T2A-mCherry
Purpose: AAV2 transfer vector containing the InSynC (miniSOG-VAMP2-T2A-mCherry) construct
Depositing lab: Roger Tsien. Depositing organization: University of California, San Diego (UCSD). Publication: Optogenetic inhibition of synaptic release with chromophore-assisted light inactivation (CALI). Lin JY, Sann SB, Zhou K, Nabavi S, Proulx CD, Malinow R, Jin Y, Tsien RY. Neuron. 2013 Jul 24;79(2):241-53. doi: 10.1016/j.neuron.2013.05.022. PubMed 23889931.
Backbone
  Vector backbone: AAV2
  Backbone size w/o insert (bp): 4575
  Total vector size (bp): 6027
  Vector type: AAV
Growth in bacteria
  Bacterial resistance: Ampicillin, 100 μg/mL
  Growth temperature: 37°C
  Growth strain: NEB Stable
  Growth instructions: Regular growing condition.
  Copy number: Unknown
Gene/Insert
  Gene/Insert name: miniSOG-VAMP2-T2A-mCherry
  Species: M. musculus (mouse); Arabdopsis thaliana
  Insert size (bp): 1488
  GenBank ID: NM_009497
  Entrez Gene: Vamp2 (a.k.a. Syb-2, Syb2, Vamp-2, sybII)
  Promoter: human synapsin promoter
  Tag / fusion protein: T2A-mCherry (C terminal on insert); miniSOG (N terminal on insert)
  Cloning method: Restriction Enzyme; 5′ cloning site BamHI (not destroyed); 3′ cloning site HindIII (not destroyed)
  Sequencing primers: 5′ none; 3′ none
Resource information
  A portion of this plasmid was derived from a plasmid made by: From Dr. Lin Tian at Janelia Farm Research Campus (currently at UC Davis)
Terms and licenses: Academic/Nonprofit Terms; Industry Terms: Not Available to Industry
Depositor comments: WPRE is inserted after the mCherry before SV40 polyA.
How to cite: AAV2-miniSOG-VAMP2-T2A-mCherry was a gift from Roger Tsien (Addgene plasmid # 50970 ; http://n2t.net/addgene:50970 ; RRID:Addgene_50970)
