>Addgene plasmid #50970 | AAV2-miniSOG-VAMP2-T2A-mCherry | addgene partial sequence | sequence record 78870 | WPRE-R 5'-CATAGCGTAAAAGGAGCAACA-3'
TTTGTAATCCAGAGGTTGATTATCGATAAGCTTGATATCGAATTCTTACTTGTACAGCTCGTCCATGCCG
CCGGTGGAGTGGCGGCCCTCGGCGCGTTCGTACTGTTCCACGATGGTGTAGTCCTCGTTGTGGGAGGTGA
TGTCCAACTTGATGTTGACGTTGTAGGCGCCGGGCAGCTGCACGGGCTTCTTGGCCTTGTAGGTGGTCTT
GACCTCAGCGTCGTAGTGGCCGCCGTCCTTCAGCTTCAGCCTCTGCTTGATCTCGCCCTTCAGGGCGCCG
TCCTCGGGGTACATCCGCTCGGAGGAGGCCTCCCAGCCCATGGTCTTCTTCTGCATTACGGGGCCGTCGG
AGGGGAAGTTGGTGCCGCGCAGCTTCACCTTGTAGATGAACTCGCCGTCCTGCAGGGAGGAGTCCTGGGT
CACGGTCACCACGCCGCCGTCCTCGAAGTTCATCACGCGCTCCCACTTGAAGCCCTCGGGGAAGGACAGC
TTCAAGTAGTCGGGGATGTCGGCGGGGTGCTTCACGTAGGCCTTGGAGCCGTACATGAACTGAGGGGACA
GGATGTCCCAGGCGAAGGGCAGGGGGCCACCCTTGGTCACCTTCAGCTTGGCGGTCTGGGTGCCCTCGTA
GGGGCGGCCCTCGCCCTCGCCCTCGATCTCGAACTCGTGGCCGTTCACGGAGCCCTCCATGTGCACCTTG
AAGCGCATGAACTCCTTGATGATGGCCATGTTATCCTCCTCGCCCTTGCTCACCATCGTACGAGGGCCGG
GATTCTCCTCCACGTCACCGCATGTTAGAAGACTTCCTCTGCC
