>Addgene plasmid #50970 | AAV2-miniSOG-VAMP2-T2A-mCherry | addgene partial sequence | sequence record 78929 | mCherry-R 5'-TTGGTCACCTTCAGCTTGG-3'
CCTCGATCTCGAACTCGTGGCCGTTCACGGAGCCCTCCATGTGCACCTTGAAGCGCATGAACTCCTTGAT
GATGGCCATGTTATCCTCCTCGCCCTTGCTCACCATCGTACGAGGGCCGGGATTCTCCTCCACGTCACCG
CATGTTAGAAGACTTCCTCTGCCCTCACCGCCACCAGATCCACCTCCGCTAGCAGTGCTGAAGTAAACGA
TGATGATGATGAGGATGATGGCGCAGATCACTCCCAAGATGATCATCATCTTGAGGTTTTTCCACCAGTA
TTTGCGCTTGAGCTTGGCTGCACTTGTTTCAAACTGGGAGGCCCCTGCCTGGAGGGCATCTGCACGGTCA
TCCAGCTCCGACAACTTCTGGTCCCGCTCCAGGACCTTGTCCACATTCACCCTCATGATGTCCACCACCT
CATCCACCTGGGCCTGGGTCTGCTGCAGTCTCCTGTTACTAGTAAGGTTTGGAGGAGGTGCAGGGGGGCC
ACCCTCGCCGGCCGGGGCGGCAGGCGGGACGGTGGCAGCGGTAGCCGACATTCCTCCTCCTGAGCCTCCT
CCTGATCCATCCAGCTGCACTCCGATGAAATACTGGAGCTCACCCTTCTGGTCCCTCATGGGCTGGAGGT
GCAGGAGGTTCCAGAATTTCTTCCCGCTTTTTGTGTAGTTTATCAGCTGCACGGTAATCTCGCGCTGATC
TCTAATGGCATCGCGAATCTTCTGCACTGTGGCCTGGTCTGTCTCTGGTCCCTGCAGAAAGCGGCCATTG
CGGCCCAGGATCTCCTCTCTGGAATACTCGGTCAGCTCCAGGAAGCCATCGGATGCGAAGA
