>Addgene plasmid #50970 | AAV2-miniSOG-VAMP2-T2A-mCherry | addgene partial sequence | sequence record 78930 | hSyn1pro-F 5'-gcaagtgggttttaggacca-3'
TGACGACCGACCCCGACCCACTGGACAAGCACCCAACCCCCATTCCCCAAATTGCGCATCCCCTATCAGA
GAGGGGGAGGGGAAACAGGATGCGGCGAGGCGCGTGCGCACTGCCAGCTTCAGCACCGCGGACAGTGCCT
TCGCCCCCGCCTGGCGGCGCGCGCCACCGCCGCCTCAGCACTGAAGGCGCGCTGACGTCACTCGCCGGTC
CCCCGCAAACTCCCCTTCCCGGCCACCTTGGTCGCGTCCGCGCCGCCGCCGGCCCAGCCGGACCGCACCA
CGCGAGGCGCGAGATAGGGGGGCACGGGCGCGACCATCTGCGCTGCGGCGCCGGCGACTCAGCGCTGCCT
CAGTCTGCGGTGGGCAGCGGAGGAGTCGTGTCGTGCCTGAGAGCGCAGTCGAATTCAAGCTGCTAGCAAG
GATCCGGTATGGAGAAAAGTTTCGTGATAACTGATCCACGGCTGCCAGACAATCCCATCATCTTCGCATC
CGATGGCTTCCTGGAGCTGACCGAGTATTCCA
