>Addgene plasmid #50970 | AAV2-miniSOG-VAMP2-T2A-mCherry | addgene partial sequence | sequence record 132192 | mCherry-R 5'-TTGGTCACCTTCAGCTTGG-3'
TCGCCCTCGCCCTCGATCTCGAACTCGTGGCCGTTCACGGAGCCCTCCATGTGCACCTTGAAGCGCATGA
ACTCCTTGATGATGGCCATGTTATCCTCCTCGCCCTTGCTCACCATCGTACGAGGGCCGGGATTCTCCTC
CACGTCACCGCATGTTAGAAGACTTCCTCTGCCCTCACCGCCACCAGATCCACCTCCGCTAGCAGTGCTG
AAGTAAACGATGATGATGATGAGGATGATGGCGCAGATCACTCCCAAGATGATCATCATCTTGAGGTTTT
TCCACCAGTATTTGCGCTTGAGCTTGGCTGCACTTGTTTCAAACTGGGAGGCCCCTGCCTGGAGGGCATC
TGCACGGTCATCCAGCTCCGACAACTTCTGGTCCCGCTCCAGGACCTTGTCCACATTCACCCTCATGATG
TCCACCACCTCATCCACCTGGGCCTGGGTCTGCTGCAGTCTCCTGTTACTAGTAAGGTTTGGAGGAGGTG
CAGGGGGGCCACCCTCGCCGGCCGGGGCGGCAGGCGGGACGGTGGCAGCGGTAGCCGACATTCCTCCTCC
TGAGCCTCCTCCTGATCCATC
